Addgene plasmid #80497: pME-mVenus-NS
Purpose: Multisite gateway entry clone for adding N-terminal fusions of mVenus
Depositing lab: Rob Parton. Depositing organization: University of Queensland, Institute for Molecular Bioscience. Publication: A plasmid library of full-length zebrafish rab proteins for in vivo cell biology. Hall TE, Martel N, Lo HP, Xiong Z, Parton RG. Cell Logist. 2017 Mar 1;7(1):e1301151. doi: 10.1080/21592799.2017.1301151. eCollection 2017. PubMed 28396820.
Backbone
  Vector backbone: pDONR221
  Vector type: Multisite gateway middle entry clone
Growth in bacteria
  Bacterial resistance: Kanamycin, 50 μg/mL
  Growth temperature: 37°C
  Growth strain: DH5alpha
  Copy number: High Copy
Gene/Insert
  Gene/Insert name: mVenus (no STOP)
  Species: Synthetic
  Cloning method: Gateway Cloning
  Sequencing primers: 5′ M13F; 3′ M13R
Terms and licenses: Academic/Nonprofit Terms; Industry Terms: Not Available to Industry
How to cite: pME-mVenus-NS was a gift from Rob Parton (Addgene plasmid # 80497 ; http://n2t.net/addgene:80497 ; RRID:Addgene_80497)
