[The description below was written by a language model from this plasmid's Addgene catalogue record and pLannotate feature annotations shown in this document.]
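Description:
pME-mVenus-NS is a multisite Gateway middle entry clone built on the pDONR221 backbone, a small (about 3.3 kb) bacterial plasmid that serves as a donor of a coding module and is not itself an expression vector. It is propagated in E. coli from a high-copy ColE1/pUC-type origin and selected with kanamycin through an aminoglycoside phosphotransferase (KanR) gene. Other backbone features are rrnB T1 and T2 transcription terminators upstream of the cloning region, which insulate the insert from read-through transcription, a T7 promoter lying just outside attL2 and facing back toward the insert, and short remnant fragments annotated as lacZα and lacI that have no evident functional role. The two sequence records, one from the depositor and one from repository sequencing, are the same length and show the same features in the same order, differing only in where the circular numbering starts.

The payload is the coding sequence of mVenus, a monomeric, rapidly maturing yellow fluorescent protein derived from Aequorea victoria GFP, flanked by attL1 and attL2 recombination sites. The "NS" in the name denotes that the stop codon has been omitted, so translation can continue through the attL2-derived junction into whatever coding sequence is placed downstream. In an LR recombination reaction, this middle element is combined with a 5′ entry clone supplying a promoter, a 3′ entry clone carrying a gene of interest, and a destination vector, yielding a construct in which mVenus is fused to the N-terminus of the chosen protein. No eukaryotic promoter or polyadenylation signal is present in this plasmid; these come from the partner clones. The associated publication describes a library of zebrafish rab proteins for in vivo cell biology, which suggests it was made for fluorescent tagging of proteins for imaging in zebrafish.
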