Features (pLannotate 1.2.2; 10 found; start..end, strand, type, name):
    121..213     +  CDS            lacI (fragment): lac repressor; lacI; The lac repressor binds to the lac operator to inhibit transcription in E. coli. This inhibition can be relieved by adding lactose or isopropyl-β-D-thiogalactopyranoside (IPTG).
    268..295     -  terminator     rrnB T2 terminator: transcription terminator T2 from the E. coli rrnB gene
    427..470     +  terminator     rrnB T1 terminator: Escherichia coli rrnB; transcription terminator T1 from the E. coli rrnB gene
    517..553     -  CDS            lacZα (fragment): LacZα fragment of β-galactosidase; lacZ fragment
    569..668     +  protein_bind   attL1: mutant version of attL; recombination site for the Gateway® LR reaction LR Clonase™
    675..1391    +  CDS            mVenus: mVenus is a basic (constitutively fluorescent) yellow fluorescent protein published in 2006, derived from Aequorea victoria. It is reported to be a rapidly-maturing monomer with moderate acid sensitivity.
   1393..1492    -  protein_bind   attL2: mutant version of attL; recombination site for the Gateway® LR reaction LR Clonase™
   1510..1528    -  promoter       T7 promoter: promoter for bacteriophage T7 RNA polymerase
   1662..2471    +  CDS            KanR: aminoglycoside phosphotransferase; aph(3')-Ia; confers resistance to kanamycin in bacteria or G418 (Geneticin®) in eukaryotes
   2618..3206    +  rep_origin     ori: high-copy-number ColE1/pMB1/pBR322/pUC origin of replication
>Addgene plasmid #80497 | pME-mVenus-NS | depositor full sequence | sequence record 167985 | pME-mVenus-NS sequence 3268 bps
CTTTCCTGCGTTATCCCCTGATTCTGTGGATAACCGTATTACCGCCTTTGAGTGAGCTGATACCGCTCGC
CGCAGCCGAACGACCGAGCGCAGCGAGTCAGTGAGCGAGGAAGCGGAAGAGCGCCCAATACGCAAACCGC
CTCTCCCCGCGCGTTGGCCGATTCATTAATGCAGCTGGCACGACAGGTTTCCCGACTGGAAAGCGGGCAG
TGAGCGCAACGCAATTAATACGCGTACCGCTAGCCAGGAAGAGTTTGTAGAAACGCAAAAAGGCCATCCG
TCAGGATGGCCTTCTGCTTAGTTTGATGCCTGGCAGTTTATGGCGGGCGTCCTGCCCGCCACCCTCCGGG
CCGTTGCTTCACAACGTTCAAATCCGCTCCCGGCGGATTTGTCCTACTCAGGAGAGCGTTCACCGACAAA
CAACAGATAAAACGAAAGGCCCAGTCTTCCGACTGAGCCTTTCGTTTTATTTGATGCCTGGCAGTTCCCT
ACTCTCGCGTTAACGCTAGCATGGATGTTTTCCCAGTCACGACGTTGTAAAACGACGGCCAGTCTTAAGC
TCGGGCCCCAAATAATGATTTTATTTTGACTGATAGTGACCTGTTCGTTGCAACACATTGATGAGCAATG
CTTTTTTATAATGCCAACTTTGTACAAAAAAGCAGGCTGCCACCATGGTGAGCAAGGGCGAGGAGCTGTT
CACCGGGGTGGTGCCCATCCTGGTCGAGCTGGACGGCGACGTAAACGGCCACAAGTTCAGCGTGTCCGGC
GAGGGCGAGGGCGATGCCACCTACGGCAAGCTGACCCTGAAGCTGATCTGCACCACCGGCAAGCTGCCCG
TGCCCTGGCCCACCCTCGTGACCACCCTGGGCTACGGCCTGCAGTGCTTCGCCCGCTACCCCGACCACAT
GAAGCAGCACGACTTCTTCAAGTCCGCCATGCCCGAAGGCTACGTCCAGGAGCGCACCATCTTCTTCAAG
GACGACGGCAACTACAAGACCCGCGCCGAGGTGAAGTTCGAGGGCGACACCCTGGTGAACCGCATCGAGC
TGAAGGGCATCGACTTCAAGGAGGACGGCAACATCCTGGGGCACAAGCTGGAGTACAACTACAACAGCCA
CAACGTCTATATCACCGCCGACAAGCAGAAGAACGGCATCAAGGCCAACTTCAAGATCCGCCACAACATC
GAGGACGGCGGCGTGCAGCTCGCCGACCACTACCAGCAGAACACCCCCATCGGCGACGGCCCCGTGCTGC
TGCCCGACAACCACTACCTGAGCTACCAGTCCAAGCTGAGCAAAGACCCCAACGAGAAGCGCGATCACAT
GGTCCTGCTGGAGTTCGTGACCGCCGCCGGGATCACTCTCGGCATGGACGAGCTGTACAAGCACCCAGCT
TTCTTGTACAAAGTTGGCATTATAAGAAAGCATTGCTTATCAATTTGTTGCAACGAACAGGTCACTATCA
GTCAAAATAAAATCATTATTTGCCATCCAGCTGATATCCCCTATAGTGAGTCGTATTACATGGTCATAGC
TGTTTCCTGGCAGCTCTGGCCCGTGTCTCAAAATCTCTGATGTTACATTGCACAAGATAAAATAATATCA
TCATGAACAATAAAACTGTCTGCTTACATAAACAGTAATACAAGGGGTGTTATGAGCCATATTCAACGGG
AAACGTCGAGGCCGCGATTAAATTCCAACATGGATGCTGATTTATATGGGTATAAATGGGCTCGCGATAA
TGTCGGGCAATCAGGTGCGACAATCTATCGCTTGTATGGGAAGCCCGATGCGCCAGAGTTGTTTCTGAAA
CATGGCAAAGGTAGCGTTGCCAATGATGTTACAGATGAGATGGTCAGACTAAACTGGCTGACGGAATTTA
TGCCTCTTCCGACCATCAAGCATTTTATCCGTACTCCTGATGATGCATGGTTACTCACCACTGCGATCCC
CGGAAAAACAGCATTCCAGGTATTAGAAGAATATCCTGATTCAGGTGAAAATATTGTTGATGCGCTGGCA
GTGTTCCTGCGCCGGTTGCATTCGATTCCTGTTTGTAATTGTCCTTTTAACAGCGATCGCGTATTTCGTC
TCGCTCAGGCGCAATCACGAATGAATAACGGTTTGGTTGATGCGAGTGATTTTGATGACGAGCGTAATGG
CTGGCCTGTTGAACAAGTCTGGAAAGAAATGCATAAACTTTTGCCATTCTCACCGGATTCAGTCGTCACT
CATGGTGATTTCTCACTTGATAACCTTATTTTTGACGAGGGGAAATTAATAGGTTGTATTGATGTTGGAC
GAGTCGGAATCGCAGACCGATACCAGGATCTTGCCATCCTATGGAACTGCCTCGGTGAGTTTTCTCCTTC
ATTACAGAAACGGCTTTTTCAAAAATATGGTATTGATAATCCTGATATGAATAAATTGCAGTTTCATTTG
ATGCTCGATGAGTTTTTCTAATCAGAATTGGTTAATTGGTTGTAACACTGGCAGAGCATTACGCTGACTT
GACGGGACGGCGCAAGCTCATGACCAAAATCCCTTAACGTGAGTTACGCGTCGTTCCACTGAGCGTCAGA
CCCCGTAGAAAAGATCAAAGGATCTTCTTGAGATCCTTTTTTTCTGCGCGTAATCTGCTGCTTGCAAACA
AAAAAACCACCGCTACCAGCGGTGGTTTGTTTGCCGGATCAAGAGCTACCAACTCTTTTTCCGAAGGTAA
CTGGCTTCAGCAGAGCGCAGATACCAAATACTGTTCTTCTAGTGTAGCCGTAGTTAGGCCACCACTTCAA
GAACTCTGTAGCACCGCCTACATACCTCGCTCTGCTAATCCTGTTACCAGTGGCTGCTGCCAGTGGCGAT
AAGTCGTGTCTTACCGGGTTGGACTCAAGACGATAGTTACCGGATAAGGCGCAGCGGTCGGGCTGAACGG
GGGGTTCGTGCACACAGCCCAGCTTGGAGCGAACGACCTACACCGAACTGAGATACCTACAGCGTGAGCT
ATGAGAAAGCGCCACGCTTCCCGAAGGGAGAAAGGCGGACAGGTATCCGGTAAGCGGCAGGGTCGGAACA
GGAGAGCGCACGAGGGAGCTTCCAGGGGGAAACGCCTGGTATCTTTATAGTCCTGTCGGGTTTCGCCACC
TCTGACTTGAGCGTCGATTTTTGTGATGCTCGTCAGGGGGGCGGAGCCTATGGAAAAACGCCAGCAACGC
GGCCTTTTTACGGTTCCTGGCCTTTTGCTGGCCTTTTGCTCACATGTT
