Features (pLannotate 1.2.2; 10 found; start..end, strand, type, name):
     17..53      -  CDS            lacZα (fragment): LacZα fragment of β-galactosidase; lacZ fragment
     69..168     +  protein_bind   attL1: mutant version of attL; recombination site for the Gateway® LR reaction LR Clonase™
    175..891     +  CDS            mVenus: mVenus is a basic (constitutively fluorescent) yellow fluorescent protein published in 2006, derived from Aequorea victoria. It is reported to be a rapidly-maturing monomer with moderate acid sensitivity.
    893..992     -  protein_bind   attL2: mutant version of attL; recombination site for the Gateway® LR reaction LR Clonase™
   1010..1028    -  promoter       T7 promoter: promoter for bacteriophage T7 RNA polymerase
   1162..1971    +  CDS            KanR: aminoglycoside phosphotransferase; aph(3')-Ia; confers resistance to kanamycin in bacteria or G418 (Geneticin®) in eukaryotes
   2118..2706    +  rep_origin     ori: high-copy-number ColE1/pMB1/pBR322/pUC origin of replication
   2889..2981    +  CDS            lacI (fragment): lac repressor; lacI; The lac repressor binds to the lac operator to inhibit transcription in E. coli. This inhibition can be relieved by adding lactose or isopropyl-β-D-thiogalactopyranoside (IPTG).
   3036..3063    -  terminator     rrnB T2 terminator: transcription terminator T2 from the E. coli rrnB gene
   3195..3238    +  terminator     rrnB T1 terminator: Escherichia coli rrnB; transcription terminator T1 from the E. coli rrnB gene
>Addgene plasmid #80497 | pME-mVenus-NS | addgene full sequence | sequence record 220619 | Addgene NGS Result
TAACGCTAGCATGGATGTTTTCCCAGTCACGACGTTGTAAAACGACGGCCAGTCTTAAGCTCGGGCCCCA
AATAATGATTTTATTTTGACTGATAGTGACCTGTTCGTTGCAACAAATTGATGAGCAATGCTTTTTTATA
ATGCCAACTTTGTACAAAAAAGCAGGCTGCCACCATGGTGAGCAAGGGCGAGGAGCTGTTCACCGGGGTG
GTGCCCATCCTGGTCGAGCTGGACGGCGACGTAAACGGCCACAAGTTCAGCGTGTCCGGCGAGGGCGAGG
GCGATGCCACCTACGGCAAGCTGACCCTGAAGCTGATCTGCACCACCGGCAAGCTGCCCGTGCCCTGGCC
CACCCTCGTGACCACCCTGGGCTACGGCCTGCAGTGCTTCGCCCGCTACCCCGACCACATGAAGCAGCAC
GACTTCTTCAAGTCCGCCATGCCCGAAGGCTACGTCCAGGAGCGCACCATCTTCTTCAAGGACGACGGCA
ACTACAAGACCCGCGCCGAGGTGAAGTTCGAGGGCGACACCCTGGTGAACCGCATCGAGCTGAAGGGCAT
CGACTTCAAGGAGGACGGCAACATCCTGGGGCACAAGCTGGAGTACAACTACAACAGCCACAACGTCTAT
ATCACCGCCGACAAGCAGAAGAACGGCATCAAGGCCAACTTCAAGATCCGCCACAACATCGAGGACGGCG
GCGTGCAGCTCGCCGACCACTACCAGCAGAACACCCCCATCGGCGACGGCCCCGTGCTGCTGCCCGACAA
CCACTACCTGAGCTACCAGTCCAAGCTGAGCAAAGACCCCAACGAGAAGCGCGATCACATGGTCCTGCTG
GAGTTCGTGACCGCCGCCGGGATCACTCTCGGCATGGACGAGCTGTACAAGCACCCAGCTTTCTTGTACA
AAGTTGGCATTATAAGAAAGCATTGCTTATCAATTTGTTGCAACGAACAGGTCACTATCAGTCAAAATAA
AATCATTATTTGCCATCCAGCTGATATCCCCTATAGTGAGTCGTATTACATGGTCATAGCTGTTTCCTGG
CAGCTCTGGCCCGTGTCTCAAAATCTCTGATGTTACATTGCACAAGATAAAAATATATCATCATGAACAA
TAAAACTGTCTGCTTACATAAACAGTAATACAAGGGGTGTTATGAGCCATATTCAACGGGAAACGTCGAG
GCCGCGATTAAATTCCAACATGGATGCTGATTTATATGGGTATAAATGGGCTCGCGATAATGTCGGGCAA
TCAGGTGCGACAATCTATCGCTTGTATGGGAAGCCCGATGCGCCAGAGTTGTTTCTGAAACATGGCAAAG
GTAGCGTTGCCAATGATGTTACAGATGAGATGGTCAGACTAAACTGGCTGACGGAATTTATGCCTCTTCC
GACCATCAAGCATTTTATCCGTACTCCTGATGATGCATGGTTACTCACCACTGCGATCCCCGGAAAAACA
GCATTCCAGGTATTAGAAGAATATCCTGATTCAGGTGAAAATATTGTTGATGCGCTGGCAGTGTTCCTGC
GCCGGTTGCATTCGATTCCTGTTTGTAATTGTCCTTTTAACAGCGATCGCGTATTTCGTCTCGCTCAGGC
GCAATCACGAATGAATAACGGTTTGGTTGATGCGAGTGATTTTGATGACGAGCGTAATGGCTGGCCTGTT
GAACAAGTCTGGAAAGAAATGCATAAACTTTTGCCATTCTCACCGGATTCAGTCGTCACTCATGGTGATT
TCTCACTTGATAACCTTATTTTTGACGAGGGGAAATTAATAGGTTGTATTGATGTTGGACGAGTCGGAAT
CGCAGACCGATACCAGGATCTTGCCATCCTATGGAACTGCCTCGGTGAGTTTTCTCCTTCATTACAGAAA
CGGCTTTTTCAAAAATATGGTATTGATAATCCTGATATGAATAAATTGCAGTTTCATTTGATGCTCGATG
AGTTTTTCTAATCAGAATTGGTTAATTGGTTGTAACACTGGCAGAGCATTACGCTGACTTGACGGGACGG
CGCAAGCTCATGACCAAAATCCCTTAACGTGAGTTACGCGTCGTTCCACTGAGCGTCAGACCCCGTAGAA
AAGATCAAAGGATCTTCTTGAGATCCTTTTTTTCTGCGCGTAATCTGCTGCTTGCAAACAAAAAAACCAC
CGCTACCAGCGGTGGTTTGTTTGCCGGATCAAGAGCTACCAACTCTTTTTCCGAAGGTAACTGGCTTCAG
CAGAGCGCAGATACCAAATACTGTTCTTCTAGTGTAGCCGTAGTTAGGCCACCACTTCAAGAACTCTGTA
GCACCGCCTACATACCTCGCTCTGCTAATCCTGTTACCAGTGGCTGCTGCCAGTGGCGATAAGTCGTGTC
TTACCGGGTTGGACTCAAGACGATAGTTACCGGATAAGGCGCAGCGGTCGGGCTGAACGGGGGGTTCGTG
CACACAGCCCAGCTTGGAGCGAACGACCTACACCGAACTGAGATACCTACAGCGTGAGCTATGAGAAAGC
GCCACGCTTCCCGAAGGGAGAAAGGCGGACAGGTATCCGGTAAGCGGCAGGGTCGGAACAGGAGAGCGCA
CGAGGGAGCTTCCAGGGGGAAACGCCTGGTATCTTTATAGTCCTGTCGGGTTTCGCCACCTCTGACTTGA
GCGTCGATTTTTGTGATGCTCGTCAGGGGGGCGGAGCCTATGGAAAAACGCCAGCAACGCGGCCTTTTTA
CGGTTCCTGGCCTTTTGCTGGCCTTTTGCTCACATGTTCTTTCCTGCGTTATCCCCTGATTCTGTGGATA
ACCGTATTACCGCCTTTGAGTGAGCTGATACCGCTCGCCGCAGCCGAACGACCGAGCGCAGCGAGTCAGT
GAGCGAGGAAGCGGAAGAGCGCCCAATACGCAAACCGCCTCTCCCCGCGCGTTGGCCGATTCATTAATGC
AGCTGGCACGACAGGTTTCCCGACTGGAAAGCGGGCAGTGAGCGCAACGCAATTAATACGCGTACCGCTA
GCCAGGAAGAGTTTGTAGAAACGCAAAAAGGCCATCCGTCAGGATGGCCTTCTGCTTAGTTTGATGCCTG
GCAGTTTATGGCGGGCGTCCTGCCCGCCACCCTCCGGGCCGTTGCTTCACAACGTTCAAATCCGCTCCCG
GCGGATTTGTCCTACTCAGGAGAGCGTTCACCGACAAACAACAGATAAAACGAAAGGCCCAGTCTTCCGA
CTGAGCCTTTCGTTTTATTTGATGCCTGGCAGTTCCCTACTCTCGCGT
